>Addgene plasmid #146792 | pLNHA-C1-HsNot2_1-352_K | depositor full sequence | sequence record 289238 | Full Sequence
TAGTTATTAATAGTAATCAATTACGGGGTCATTAGTTCATAGCCCATATATGGAGTTCCGCGTTACATAA
CTTACGGTAAATGGCCCGCCTGGCTGACCGCCCAACGACCCCCGCCCATTGACGTCAATAATGACGTATG
TTCCCATAGTAACGCCAATAGGGACTTTCCATTGACGTCAATGGGTGGAGTATTTACGGTAAACTGCCCA
CTTGGCAGTACATCAAGTGTATCATATGCCAAGTACGCCCCCTATTGACGTCAATGACGGTAAATGGCCC
GCCTGGCATTATGCCCAGTACATGACCTTATGGGACTTTCCTACTTGGCAGTACATCTACGTATTAGTCA
TCGCTATTACCATGGTGATGCGGTTTTGGCAGTACATCAATGGGCGTGGATAGCGGTTTGACTCACGGGG
ATTTCCAAGTCTCCACCCCATTGACGTCAATGGGAGTTTGTTTTGGCACCAAAATCAACGGGACTTTCCA
AAATGTCGTAACAACTCCGCCCCATTGACGCAAATGGGCGGTAGGCGTGTACGGTGGGAGGTCTATATAA
GCAGAGCTCTCTGGCTAACTAGAGAACCCACTGCTTACTGGCTTATCGAAATTAATACGACTCACTATAG
GGAGACCCAAGCTCTAGCGCTACCGGTCGCCACCATGGACGCACAAACACGACGACGTGAGCGTCGCGCT
GAGAAACAAGCTCAATGGAAAGCTGCAAACGGTGGATCTCCTCCACATATGGCTTACCCATACGATGTTC
CAGATTACGCTCCTCCATCTCGAGCTCAAGCTTCGGTGAGGACTGATGGACATACATTATCTGAGAAAAG
AAACTACCAGGTGACAAACAGCATGTTTGGTGCTTCAAGAAAGAAGTTTGTAGAGGGGGTCGACAGTGAC
TACCATGACGAAAACATGTACTACAGCCAGTCTTCTATGTTTCCACATCGGTCAGAAAAAGATATGCTGG
CATCACCATCTACATCAGGTCAGCTGTCTCAGTTTGGGGCAAGTTTATACGGGCAACAAAGTGCACTAGG
CCTTCCAATGAGGGGGATGAGCAACAATACCCCTCAGTTAAATCGCAGCTTATCACAAGGCACTCAGTTA
CCGAGCCACGTCACGCCAACAACAGGGGTACCAACAATGTCACTTCACACGCCTCCATCTCCAAGCAGGG
GTATTTTGCCTATGAATCCTAGGAATATGATGAACCACTCCCAGGTTGGTCAGGGCATTGGAATTCCTAG
CAGGACAAATAGCATGAGCAGTTCAGGGTTAGGTAGCCCCAACAGAAGCTCGCCAAGCATAATATGTATG
CCAAAGCAGCAGCCTTCTCGACAGCCTTTTACTGTGAACAGTATGTCTGGATTTGGAATGAACAGGAATC
AGGCATTTGGAATGAATAACTCCTTATCAAGTAACATTTTTAATGGAACAGACGGAAGTGAAAATGTGAC
AGGATTGGACCTTTCAGATTTCCCAGCATTAGCAGACCGAAACAGGAGGGAAGGAAGTGGTAACCCAACT
CCATTAATAAACCCCTTGGCTGGAAGAGCTCCTTATGTTGGAATGGTAACAAAACCAGCAAATGAACAAT
CCCAGGACTTCTCAATACACAATGAAGATTTTCCAGCATTACCAGGCTCCAGCTATAAAGATCCAACATC
AAGTAATGATGACAGTAAATCTAATTTGAATACATCTGGCAAGACAACTTCAAGTACAGATGGACCCAAA
TTCCCTGGAGATAAAAGTTCAACAACACAAAATAATAACCAGCAGAAAAAAGGGATCCAGGTGTTACCTG
ATGGTCGGGTTACTAACATTCCTCAAGGGATGGTGACGTGACCGCGGGCCCGGGATCCACCGGATCTAGA
TAACTGATCATAATCAGCCATACCACATTTGTAGAGGTTTTACTTGCTTTAAAAAACCTCCCACACCTCC
CCCTGAACCTGAAACATAAAATGAATGCAATTGTTGTTGTTAACTTGTTTATTGCAGCTTATAATGGTTA
CAAATAAAGCAATAGCATCACAAATTTCACAAATAAAGCATTTTTTTCACTGCATTCTAGTTGTGGTTTG
TCCAAACTCATCAATGTATCTTAACGCGTAAATTGTAAGCGTTAATATTTTGTTAAAATTCGCGTTAAAT
TTTTGTTAAATCAGCTCATTTTTTAACCAATAGGCCGAAATCGGCAAAATCCCTTATAAATCAAAAGAAT
AGACCGAGATAGGGT
[37 nt withheld, positions 2256-2292]
AAAGAACGTGGACTCCAACGTCAAAGG
[49 nt withheld, positions 2320-2368]
T
[91 nt withheld, positions 2370-2460]
G
[124 nt withheld, positions 2462-2585]
CAGGTGGCACTTTTCGGGGAAATGTGCGCGGAACCCCTATTTGTTTATTTTTCTAAATACATTCAAATAT
GTATCCGCTCATGAGACAATAACCCTGATAAATGCTTCAATAATATTGAAAAAGGAAGAGTCCTGAGGCG
GAAAGAACCAGCTGTGGAATGTGTGTCAGTTAGGGTGTGGAAAGTCCCCAGGCTCCCCAGCAGGCAGAAG
TATGCAAAGCATGCATCTCAATTAGTCAGCAACCAGGTGTGGAAAGTCCCCAGGCTCCCCAGCAGGCAGA
AGTATGCAAAGCATGCATCTCAATTAGTCAGCAACCATAGTCCCGCCCCTAACTCCGCCCATCCCGCCCC
TAACTCCGCCCAGTTCCGCCCATTCTCCGCCCCATGGCTGACTAATTTTTTTTATTTATGCAGAGGCCGA
GGCCGCCTCGGCCTCTGAGCTATTCCAGAAGTAGTGAGGAGGCTTTTTTGGAGGCCTAGGCTTTTGCAAA
GATCGATCAAGAGACAGGATGAGGATCGTTTCGCATGATTGAACAAGATGGATTGCACGCAGGTTCTCCG
GCCGCTTGGGTGGAGAGGCTATTCGGCTATGACTGGGCACAACAGACAATCGGCTGCTCTGATGCCGCCG
TGTTCCGGCTGTCAGCGCAGGGGCGCCCGGTTCTTTTTGTCAAGACCGACCTGTCCGGTGCCCTGAATGA
ACTGCAAGACGAGGCAGCGCGGCTATCGTGGCTGGCCACGACGGGCGTTCCTTGCGCAGCTGTGCTCGAC
GTTGTCACTGAAGCGGGAAGGGACTGGCTGCTATTGGGCGAAGTGCCGGGGCAGGATCTCCTGTCATCTC
ACCTTGCTCCTGCCGAGAAAGTATCCATCATGGCTGATGCAATGCGGCGGCTGCATACGCTTGATCCGGC
TACCTGCCCATTCGACCACCAAGCGAAACATCGCATCGAGCGAGCACGTACTCGGATGGAAGCCGGTCTT
GTCGATCAGGATGATCTGGACGAAGAGCATCAGGGGCTCGCGCCAGCCGAACTGTTCGCCAGGCTCAAGG
CGAGCATGCCCGACGGCGAGGATCTCGTCGTGACCCATGGCGATGCCTGCTTGCCGAATATCATGGTGGA
AAATGGCCGCTTTTCTGGATTCATCGACTGTGGCCGGCTGGGTGTGGCGGACCGCTATCAGGACATAGCG
TTGGCTACCCGTGATATTGCTGAAGAGCTTGGCGGCGAATGGGCTGACCGCTTCCTCGTGCTTTACGGTA
TCGCCGCTCCCGATTCGCAGCGCATCGCCTTCTATCGCCTTCTTGACGAGTTCTTCTGAGCGGGACTCTG
GGGTTCGAAATGACCGACCAAGCGACGCCCAACCTGCCATCACGAGATTTCGATTCCACCGCCGCCTTCT
ATGAAAGGTTGGGCTTCGGAATCGTTTTCCGGGACGCCGGCTGGATGATCCTCCAGCGCGGGGATCTCAT
GCTGGAGTTCTTCGCCCACCCTAGGGGGAGGCTAACTGAAACACGGAAGGAGACAATACCGGAAGGAACC
CGCGCTATGACGGCAATAAAAAGACAGAATAAAACGCACGGTGTTGGGTCGTTTGTTCATAAACGCGGGG
TTCGGTCCCAGGGCTGGCACTCTGTCGATACCCCACCGAGACCCCATTGGGGCCAATACGCCCGCGTTTC
TTCCTTTTCCCCACCCCACCCCCCAAGTTCGGGTGAAGGCCCAGGGCTCGCAGCCAACGTCGGGGCGGCA
GGCCCTGCCATAGCCTCAGGTTACTCATATATACTTTAGATTGATTTAAAACTTCATTTTTAATTTAAAA
GGATCTAGGTGAAGATCCTTTTTGATAATCTCATGACCAAAATCCCTTAACGTGAGTTTTCGTTCCACTG
AGCGTCAGACCCCGTAGAAAAGATCAAAGGATCTTCTTGAGATCCTTTTTTTCTGCGCGTAATCTGCTGC
TTGCAAACAAAAAAACCACCGCTACCAGCGGTGGTTTGTTTGCCGGATCAAGAGCTACCAACTCTTTTTC
CGAAGGTAACTGGCTTCAGCAGAGCGCAGATACCAAATACTGTCCTTCTAGTGTAGCCGTAGTTAGGCCA
CCACTTCAAGAACTCTGTAGCACCGCCTACATACCTCGCTCTGCTAATCCTGTTACCAGTGGCTGCTGCC
AGTGGCGATAAGTCGTGTCTTACCGGGTTGGACTCAAGACGATAGTTACCGGATAAGGCGCAGCGGTCGG
GCTGAACGGGGGGTTCGTGCACACAGCCCAGCTTGGAGCGAACGACCTACACCGAACTGAGATACCTACA
GCGTGAGCTATGAGAAAGCGCCACGCTTCCCGAAGGGAGAAAGGCGGACAGGTATCCGGTAAGCGGCAGG
GTCGGAACAGGAGAGCGCACGAGGGAGCTTCCAGGGGGAAACGCCTGGTATCTTTATAGTCCTGTCGGGT
TTCGCCACCTCTGACTTGAGCGTCGATTTTTGTGATGCTCGTCAGGGGGGCGGAGCCTATGGAAAAACGC
CAGCAACGCGGCCTTTTTACGGTTCCTGGCCTTTTGCTGGCCTTTTGCTCACATGTTCTTTCCTGCGTTA
TCCCCTGATTCTGTGGATAACCGTATTACCGCCATGCAT
Features (pLannotate 1.2.2; 19 found; start..end, strand, type, name):
     61..364     +  enhancer       CMV enhancer: human cytomegalovirus immediate early enhancer
    365..568     +  promoter       CMV promoter: human cytomegalovirus (CMV) immediate early promoter
    564..597     +  LTR            5' LTR (truncated) (fragment): truncated 5' long terminal repeat (LTR) from HIV-1
    613..631     +  promoter       T7 promoter: promoter for bacteriophage T7 RNA polymerase
    665..730     +  CDS            N (fragment): REGN_LAMBD - Experimental evidence at protein level: Swiss-Prot protein existence level 1. Plays a role as a transcriptional antitermination factor that allows the virus to initiate its lytic phase. Activates expression of the delayed viral early genes by modifying host RNA polymerase (RNAP) into a form that is resistant to termination signals. This antitermination function requires the host NusA protein which serves to stabilize the interaction between antitermination protein N and host RNA polymerase. From Escherichia phage lambda (Bacteriophage lambda).
    755..781     +  CDS            3xHA (fragment): three tandem HA epitope tags
    787..805     +  misc_feature   MCS (fragment): multiple cloning site
    806..1858    +  CDS            CNOT2 (fragment): CNOT2_HUMAN - Also known as CDC36, NOT2. Experimental evidence at protein level: Swiss-Prot protein existence level 1. Component of the CCR4-NOT complex which is one of the major cellular mRNA deadenylases and is linked to various cellular processes including bulk mRNA degradation, miRNA-mediated repression, translational repression during translational initiation and general transcription regulation. Additional complex functions may be a consequence of its influence on mRNA expression. Required for the CCR4- NOT complex structural integrity. Can repress transcription and may link the CCR4-NOT
   1861..1883    +  misc_feature   MCS (fragment): multiple cloning site
   1895..1979    +  CDS            large T antigen (fragment): large T antigen from SV40 (simian virus 40)
   2002..2123    +  polyA_signal   SV40 poly(A) signal: SV40 polyadenylation signal
   2157..2585    -  rep_origin     f1 ori (sequence partly withheld): f1 bacteriophage origin of replication; arrow indicates direction of (+) strand synthesis
   2612..2716    +  promoter       AmpR promoter: bla
   2718..3075    +  promoter       SV40 promoter: SV40 enhancer and early promoter
   3110..3904    +  CDS            NeoR/KanR: aminoglycoside phosphotransferase from Tn5; aph(3')-II (or nptII); confers resistance to neomycin, kanamycin, and G418 (Geneticin®)
   3925..4077    +  CDS            ble (fragment): BLE_KLEPN - Experimental evidence at protein level: Swiss-Prot protein existence level 1. Binding protein with a strong affinity to the bleomycin family of antibiotics. Binds to CL990; an antimitotic-antibiotic compound. From Klebsiella pneumoniae.
   4136..4183    +  polyA_signal   HSV TK poly(A) signal: herpes simplex virus thymidine kinase polyadenylation signal (Cole and Stacy, 1985)
   4274..4290    -  polyA_signal   bGH poly(A) signal (fragment): bovine growth hormone polyadenylation signal
   4512..5100    +  rep_origin     ori: high-copy-number ColE1/pMB1/pBR322/pUC origin of replication
