[The description below was written by a language model from this plasmid's Addgene catalogue record and pLannotate feature annotations shown in this document.]
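Description:
pLNHA-C1-HsNot2_1-352_K is a 5.2 kb mammalian expression plasmid encoding an N-terminal fragment (residues 1–352) of human CNOT2 (NOT2), a subunit of the CCR4-NOT deadenylase complex that is needed for the complex's structural integrity. The catalogue lists the backbone as unknown. The annotated layout, however, matches a C1-style vector in which tags sit upstream of the cloning site. Propagation in E. coli relies on a high-copy ColE1/pUC origin, and an f1 origin is also present. A single NeoR/KanR (Tn5 aminoglycoside phosphotransferase) gene is driven by tandem bacterial (bla) and SV40 early promoters and terminated by the HSV TK polyadenylation signal. It confers kanamycin resistance in bacteria and should allow G418 selection in mammalian cells.

Expression of the insert is driven by the CMV immediate-early enhancer and promoter and terminated by the SV40 poly(A) signal. A T7 promoter lies just upstream of the coding region. The open reading frame begins with a short fragment of the bacteriophage lambda N protein, followed by an HA epitope tag (annotated as a partial 3xHA match), a remnant of the multiple cloning site, and then the CNOT2 fragment. The "LNHA" in the plasmid name evidently refers to this lambda N–HA arrangement. The lambda N peptide binds boxB RNA hairpins, so fusions of this kind are generally used to tether a protein to a boxB-containing reporter mRNA and measure effects on its stability or translation. The HA tag allows detection or immunoprecipitation. The record itself states only mammalian expression as the purpose, in connection with structural and assembly studies of the human CCR4-NOT NOT module. Several small annotations (HIV LTR, large T antigen, ble and bGH fragments) are most likely incidental matches to backbone sequence.
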