Addgene plasmid #146792: pLNHA-C1-HsNot2_1-352_K
Purpose: Mammalian Expression of HsNot2_1-352
Depositing lab: Elisa Izaurralde. Depositing organization: Max Planck Institute for Developmental Biology. Publication: Structure and assembly of the NOT module of the human CCR4-NOT complex. Boland A, Chen Y, Raisch T, Jonas S, Kuzuoglu-Ozturk D, Wohlbold L, Weichenrieder O, Izaurralde E. Nat Struct Mol Biol. 2013 Nov;20(11):1289-97. doi: 10.1038/nsmb.2681. Epub 2013 Oct 13. PubMed 24121232.
Backbone
  Vector backbone: Unknown
  Vector type: Mammalian Expression
Growth in bacteria
  Bacterial resistance: Kanamycin, 50 μg/mL
  Growth temperature: 37°C
  Growth strain: DH5alpha
  Copy number: High Copy
Gene/Insert
  Gene/Insert name: HsNot2_1-352 (alt names: CDC36; HSPC 131, CNOT2)
  Species: H. sapiens (human)
  Entrez Gene: CNOT2 (a.k.a. CDC36, HSPC131, IDNADFS, NOT2, NOT2H)
  Cloning method: Unknown
Terms and licenses: Academic/Nonprofit Terms; Industry Terms: Not Available to Industry
Depositor comments: ORF extracted from NCBI: NM_014515.4 Plasmids from this collection were made available to the research community and donated after the lab closed. Please note that the sequence provided by the depositing laboratory may be theoretical/predicted or based on Sanger sequencing results. There may be discrepancies between sequencing results obtained by Addgene and the depositor sequence. If an Addgene verified sequence is not available, please contact before placing your order to request that our lab fully sequence the plasmid.
How to cite: pLNHA-C1-HsNot2_1-352_K was a gift from Elisa Izaurralde (Addgene plasmid # 146792 ; http://n2t.net/addgene:146792 ; RRID:Addgene_146792)
